>Addgene plasmid #24478 | CMV::SypHy A4 | addgene full sequence | sequence record 339936 | Addgene NGS Result
TAGTTATTAATAGTAATCAATTACGGGGTCATTAGTTCATAGCCCATATATGGAGTTCCGCGTTACATAA
CTTACGGTAAATGGCCCGCCTGGCTGACCGCCCAACGACCCCCGCCCATTGACGTCAATAATGACGTATG
TTCCCATAGTAACGCCAATAGGGACTTTCCATTGACGTCAATGGGTGGAGTATTTACGGTAAACTGCCCA
CTTGGCAGTACATCAAGTGTATCATATGCCAAGTACGCCCCCTATTGACGTCAATGACGGTAAATGGCCC
GCCTGGCATTATGCCCAGTACATGACCTTATGGGACTTTCCTACTTGGCAGTACATCTACGTATTAGTCA
TCGCTATTACCATGGTGATGCGGTTTTGGCAGTACATCAATGGGCGTGGATAGCGGTTTGACTCACGGGG
ATTTCCAAGTCTCCACCCCATTGACGTCAATGGGAGTTTGTTTTGGCACCAAAATCAACGGGACTTTCCA
AAATGTCGTAACAACTCCGCCCCATTGACGCAAATGGGCGGTAGGCGTGTACGGTGGGAGGTCTATATAA
GCAGAGCTGGTTTAGTGAACCGTCAGATCCGCTAGCCTCGAGCCACCATGGACGTGGTGAATCAGCTGGT
GGCTGGGGGTCAGTTCCGGGTGGTCAAGGAGCCCCTTGGCTTCGTGAAGGTGCTGCAGTGGGTCTTTGCC
ATCTTCGCCTTTGCTACGTGTGGCAGCTACACCGGGGAGCTTCGGCTGAGCGTGGAGTGTGCCAACAAGA
CGGAGAGTGCCCTCAACATCGAAGTTGAATTCGAGTACCCCTTCAGGCTGCACCAAGTGTACTTTGATGC
ACCCTCCTGCGTCAAAGGGGGCACTACCAAGATCTTCCTGGTTGGGGACTACTCCTCGTCGGCTGAATTC
TTTGTCACCGTGGCTGTGTTTGCCTTCCTCTACTCCATGGGGGCCCTGGCCACCTACATCTTCCTGCAGA
ACAAGTACCGAGAGAACAACAAAGGGCCTATGATGGACTTTCTGGCTACAGCCGTGTTCGCTTTCATGTG
GCTAGTTAGTTCATCAGCCTGGGCCAAAGGCCTGTCCGATGTGAAGATGGCCACGGACCCAGAGAACATT
ATCAAGGAGATGCCCATGTGCCGCCAGACAGGGAACACCGGTGGAAGTAAAGGAGAAGAACTTTTCACTG
GAGTTGTCCCAATTCTTGTTGAATTAGATGGTGATGTTAATGGGCACAAATTTTCTGTCAGTGGAGAGGG
TGAAGGTGATGCAACATACGGAAAACTTACCCTTAAATTTATTTGCACTACTGGAAAACTACCTGTTCCT
TGGCCAACACTTGTCACTACTTTAACTTATGGTGTTCAATGCTTTTCAAGATACCCAGATCATATGAAAC
GGCATGACTTTTTCAAGAGTGCCATGCCCGAAGGTTATGTACAGGAAAGAACTATATTTTTCAAAGATGA
CGGGAACTACAAGACACGTGCTGAAGTCAAGTTTGAAGGTGATACCCTTGTTAATAGAATCGAGTTAAAA
GGTATTGATTTTAAAGAAGATGGAAACATTCTTGGACACAAATTGGAATACAACTATAACGATCACCAGG
TGTACATCATGGCAGACAAACAAAAGAATGGAATCAAAGCTAACTTCAAAATTAGACACAACATTGAAGA
TGGAGGCGTTCAACTAGCAGACCATTATCAACAAAATACTCCAATTGGCGATGGGCCCGTCCTTTTACCA
GACAACCATTACCTGTTTACAACTTCTACTCTTTCGAAAGATCCCAACGAAAAGAGAGACCACATGGTCC
TTCTTGAGTTTGTAACAGCTGCTGGGATTACACATGGCATGGATGAACTATACAAAACCGGTCGCCAGAC
AGGGAACACATGCAAGGAACTGAGGGACCCTGTGACTTCAGGACTCAACACCACAGTGGTGTTTGGCTTC
CTGAACCTGGTGCTCTGGGTTGGCAACTTATGGTTCGTGTTCAAGGAGACAGGCTGGGCAGCCCCATTCA
TGCGCGCACCTCCAGGCGCCCCGGAAAAGCAACCAGCACCTGGCGATGCCTACGGCGATGCGGGCTACGG
GCAGGGCCCCGGAGGCTATGGGCCCCAGGACTCCTACGGGCCTCAGGGTGGTTATCAACCCGATTACGGG
CAGCCAGCCAGCGGTGGCGGTGGCTACGGGCCTCAGGGCGACTATGGGCAGCAAGGCTATGGCCAACAGG
GTGCGCCCACCTCCTTCTCCAATCAGATGTAATCTGCAGATTAATCTAGATAACTGATCATAATCAGCCA
TACCACATTTGTAGAGGTTTTACTTGCTTTAAAAAACCTCCCACACCTCCCCCTGAACCTGAAACATAAA
ATGAATGCAATTGTTGTTGTTAACTTGTTTATTGCAGCTTATAATGGTTACAAATAAAGCAATAGCATCA
CAAATTTCACAAATAAAGCATTTTTTTCACTGCATTCTAGTTGTGGTTTGTCCAAACTCATCAATGTATC
TTAACGCGTAAATTGTAAGCGTTAATATTTTGTTAAAATTCGCGTTAAATTTTTGTTAAATCAGCTCATT
TTTTAACCAATAGGCCGAAATCGGCAAAATCCCTTATAAATCAAAAGAATAGACCGAGATAGGGT
[37 nt withheld, positions 2656-2692]
AAAGAACGTGGACTCCAACGTCAAAGG
[49 nt withheld, positions 2720-2768]
T
[91 nt withheld, positions 2770-2860]
G
[124 nt withheld, positions 2862-2985]
CAGGTGGCACTTTTCGGGGAAATGTGCGCGGAACCCCTATTTGTTTATTTTTCTAAATACATTCAAATAT
GTATCCGCTCATGAGACAATAACCCTGATAAATGCTTCAATAATATTGAAAAAGGAAGAGTCCTGAGGCG
GAAAGAACCAGCTGTGGAATGTGTGTCAGTTAGGGTGTGGAAAGTCCCCAGGCTCCCCAGCAGGCAGAAG
TATGCAAAGCATGCATCTCAATTAGTCAGCAACCAGGTGTGGAAAGTCCCCAGGCTCCCCAGCAGGCAGA
AGTATGCAAAGCATGCATCTCAATTAGTCAGCAACCATAGTCCCGCCCCTAACTCCGCCCATCCCGCCCC
TAACTCCGCCCAGTTCCGCCCATTCTCCGCCCCATGGCTGACTAATTTTTTTTATTTATGCAGAGGCCGA
GGCCGCCTCGGCCTCTGAGCTATTCCAGAAGTAGTGAGGAGGCTTTTTTGGAGGCCTAGGCTTTTGCAAA
GATCGATCAAGAGACAGGATGAGGATCGTTTCGCATGATTGAACAAGATGGATTGCACGCAGGTTCTCCG
GCCGCTTGGGTGGAGAGGCTATTCGGCTATGACTGGGCACAACAGACAATCGGCTGCTCTGATGCCGCCG
TGTTCCGGCTGTCAGCGCAGGGGCGCCCGGTTCTTTTTGTCAAGACCGACCTGTCCGGTGCCCTGAATGA
ACTGCAAGACGAGGCAGCGCGGCTATCGTGGCTGGCCACGACGGGCGTTCCTTGCGCAGCTGTGCTCGAC
GTTGTCACTGAAGCGGGAAGGGACTGGCTGCTATTGGGCGAAGTGCCGGGGCAGGATCTCCTGTCATCTC
ACCTTGCTCCTGCCGAGAAAGTATCCATCATGGCTGATGCAATGCGGCGGCTGCATACGCTTGATCCGGC
TACCTGCCCATTCGACCACCAAGCGAAACATCGCATCGAGCGAGCACGTACTCGGATGGAAGCCGGTCTT
GTCGATCAGGATGATCTGGACGAAGAGCATCAGGGGCTCGCGCCAGCCGAACTGTTCGCCAGGCTCAAGG
CGAGCATGCCCGACGGCGAGGATCTCGTCGTGACCCATGGCGATGCCTGCTTGCCGAATATCATGGTGGA
AAATGGCCGCTTTTCTGGATTCATCGACTGTGGCCGGCTGGGTGTGGCGGACCGCTATCAGGACATAGCG
TTGGCTACCCGTGATATTGCTGAAGAGCTTGGCGGCGAATGGGCTGACCGCTTCCTCGTGCTTTACGGTA
TCGCCGCTCCCGATTCGCAGCGCATCGCCTTCTATCGCCTTCTTGACGAGTTCTTCTGAGCGGGACTCTG
GGGTTCGAAATGACCGACCAAGCGACGCCCAACCTGCCATCACGAGATTTCGATTCCACCGCCGCCTTCT
ATGAAAGGTTGGGCTTCGGAATCGTTTTCCGGGACGCCGGCTGGATGATCCTCCAGCGCGGGGATCTCAT
GCTGGAGTTCTTCGCCCACCCTAGGGGGAGGCTAACTGAAACACGGAAGGAGACAATACCGGAAGGAACC
CGCGCTATGACGGCAATAAAAAGACAGAATAAAACGCACGGTGTTGGGTCGTTTGTTCATAAACGCGGGG
TTCGGTCCCAGGGCTGGCACTCTGTCGATACCCCACCGAGACCCCATTGGGGCCAATACGCCCGCGTTTC
TTCCTTTTCCCCACCCCACCCCCCAAGTTCGGGTGAAGGCCCAGGGCTCGCAGCCAACGTCGGGGCGGCA
GGCCCTGCCATAGCCTCAGGTTACTCATATATACTTTAGATTGATTTAAAACTTCATTTTTAATTTAAAA
GGATCTAGGTGAAGATCCTTTTTGATAATCTCATGACCAAAATCCCTTAACGTGAGTTTTCGTTCCACTG
AGCGTCAGACCCCGTAGAAAAGATCAAAGGATCTTCTTGAGATCCTTTTTTTCTGCGCGTAATCTGCTGC
TTGCAAACAAAAAAACCACCGCTACCAGCGGTGGTTTGTTTGCCGGATCAAGAGCTACCAACTCTTTTTC
CGAAGGTAACTGGCTTCAGCAGAGCGCAGATACCAAATACTGTTCTTCTAGTGTAGCCGTAGTTAGGCCA
CCACTTCAAGAACTCTGTAGCACCGCCTACATACCTCGCTCTGCTAATCCTGTTACCAGTGGCTGCTGCC
AGTGGCGATAAGTCGTGTCTTACCGGGTTGGACTCAAGACGATAGTTACCGGATAAGGCGCAGCGGTCGG
GCTGAACGGGGGGTTCGTGCACACAGCCCAGCTTGGAGCGAACGACCTACACCGAACTGAGATACCTACA
GCGTGAGCTATGAGAAAGCGCCACGCTTCCCGAAGGGAGAAAGGCGGACAGGTATCCGGTAAGCGGCAGG
GTCGGAACAGGAGAGCGCACGAGGGAGCTTCCAGGGGGAAACGCCTGGTATCTTTATAGTCCTGTCGGGT
TTCGCCACCTCTGACTTGAGCGTCGATTTTTGTGATGCTCGTCAGGGGGGCGGAGCCTATGGAAAAACGC
CAGCAACGCGGCCTTTTTACGGTTCCTGGCCTTTTGCTGGCCTTTTGCTCACATGTTCTTTCCTGCGTTA
TCCCCTGATTCTGTGGATAACCGTATTACCGCCATGCAT
Features (pLannotate 1.2.2; 15 found; start..end, strand, type, name):
     61..364     +  enhancer       CMV enhancer: human cytomegalovirus immediate early enhancer
    365..568     +  promoter       CMV promoter: human cytomegalovirus (CMV) immediate early promoter
    695..1156    +  CDS            Synpr (fragment): SYNPR_RAT - Experimental evidence at protein level: Swiss-Prot protein existence level 1. Intrinsic membrane protein of small synaptic vesicles. Probable vesicular channel protein. From Rattus norvegicus (Rat).
   1166..1876    +  CDS            superecliptic pHluorin: pH-sensitive mutant of green fluorescent protein (Ng et al., 2002) excited strongly by blue light at neutral pH but minimally fluorescent at acidic pH
   1901..2269    +  CDS            Synpr (fragment): SYNPR_RAT - Experimental evidence at protein level: Swiss-Prot protein existence level 1. Intrinsic membrane protein of small synaptic vesicles. Probable vesicular channel protein. From Rattus norvegicus (Rat).
   2295..2379    +  CDS            large T antigen (fragment): large T antigen from SV40 (simian virus 40)
   2402..2523    +  polyA_signal   SV40 poly(A) signal: SV40 polyadenylation signal
   2557..2985    -  rep_origin     f1 ori (sequence partly withheld): f1 bacteriophage origin of replication; arrow indicates direction of (+) strand synthesis
   3012..3116    +  promoter       AmpR promoter: bla
   3118..3475    +  promoter       SV40 promoter: SV40 enhancer and early promoter
   3510..4304    +  CDS            NeoR/KanR: aminoglycoside phosphotransferase from Tn5; aph(3')-II (or nptII); confers resistance to neomycin, kanamycin, and G418 (Geneticin®)
   4325..4477    +  CDS            ble (fragment): BLE_KLEPN - Experimental evidence at protein level: Swiss-Prot protein existence level 1. Binding protein with a strong affinity to the bleomycin family of antibiotics. Binds to CL990; an antimitotic-antibiotic compound. From Klebsiella pneumoniae.
   4536..4583    +  polyA_signal   HSV TK poly(A) signal: herpes simplex virus thymidine kinase polyadenylation signal (Cole and Stacy, 1985)
   4674..4690    -  polyA_signal   bGH poly(A) signal (fragment): bovine growth hormone polyadenylation signal
   4912..5500    +  rep_origin     ori: high-copy-number ColE1/pMB1/pBR322/pUC origin of replication
