[The description below was written by a language model from this plasmid's Addgene catalogue record and pLannotate feature annotations shown in this document.]
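Description:
CMV::SypHy A4 is a mammalian expression plasmid built on the Clontech pEGFP-C1 backbone that encodes SypHy, a fusion of rat synaptophysin (Syp) with the pH-sensitive GFP variant superecliptic pHluorin. Expression is driven by the human cytomegalovirus immediate-early enhancer and promoter and terminated by the SV40 polyadenylation signal. In the sequenced 5,614-nt record, the pHluorin coding sequence sits between two blocks of synaptic vesicle protein coding sequence, so the fluorophore is inserted internally rather than appended to a terminus. The automated annotation labels these flanking blocks as synaptoporin fragments, a related family member, but the catalogue entry identifies the gene as synaptophysin. The depositor also notes that the feature shown as GFP on the repository map is in fact pHluorin, and that the synaptophysin reading frame carries an S446T change, possibly a polymorphism, which does not affect targeting to synaptic vesicles.

The plasmid replicates at high copy in E. coli from a ColE1/pUC-type origin and also carries an f1 origin. A single NeoR/KanR (Tn5 aminoglycoside phosphotransferase) cassette, preceded by a bacterial promoter and the SV40 early promoter and followed by the HSV TK polyadenylation signal, gives kanamycin resistance in bacteria and could allow G418 selection in mammalian cells. The short large T antigen, ble and bGH fragments in the table are probably backbone remnants or annotation artefacts.

Because pHluorin is nearly dark at acidic pH and bright at neutral pH, SypHy serves as an optical reporter of synaptic vesicle exocytosis, retrieval and reacidification. The associated publication used it to study vesicle endocytosis at hippocampal synapses.
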