Addgene plasmid #24478: CMV::SypHy A4
Depositing lab: Leon Lagnado. Depositing organization: MRC Laboratory of Molecular Biology. Publication: Clathrin-mediated endocytosis is the dominant mechanism of vesicle retrieval at hippocampal synapses. Granseth B, Odermatt B, Royle SJ, Lagnado L. Neuron. 2006 Sep 21. 51(6):773-86. 10.1016/j.neuron.2006.08.029 PubMed 16982422.
Backbone
  Vector backbone: pEGFP-C1
  Backbone manufacturer: Clontech
  Backbone size w/o insert (bp): 3952
  Vector type: Mammalian Expression
Growth in bacteria
  Bacterial resistance: Kanamycin, 50 μg/mL
  Growth temperature: 37°C
  Growth strain: DH5alpha
  Copy number: High Copy
Gene/Insert
  Gene/Insert name: SypHy (alt name: Rat Synaptophysin-pHluorin)
  Species: R. norvegicus (rat)
  Insert size (bp): 1665
  Entrez Gene: Syp (a.k.a. Syp1)
  Cloning method: Restriction Enzyme; 5′ cloning site Xho1 (not destroyed); 3′ cloning site Not1 (destroyed during cloning)
  Sequencing primers: 5′ cctctacaaatgtggtatggc
Terms and licenses: Academic/Nonprofit Terms; Industry Terms: Not Available to Industry
Depositor comments: The depositing lab notes that the Xba1 and Bcl1 unique restriction digestion sites could be methylated and blocked if the plasmid is grown or maintained in dam+ bacteria. Also note that in the Addgene-generated map below, the feature listed as "GFP(12-708)" is actually pH sensitive pHluorin. There is a mutation S446T in Synaptophysin ORF. This change does not have any effect in localizing the construct to the synaptic vesicle and may be a result of a SNP.
How to cite: CMV::SypHy A4 was a gift from Leon Lagnado (Addgene plasmid # 24478 ; http://n2t.net/addgene:24478 ; RRID:Addgene_24478)
