>Addgene plasmid #24478 | CMV::SypHy A4 | addgene partial sequence | sequence record 99906 | CMV-F 5'-CGCAAATGGGCGGTAGGCGTG-3'
CAGAGCTGGTTTAGTGAACCGTCAGATCCGCTAGCCTCGAGCCACCATGGACGTGGTGAATCAGCTGGTG
GCTGGGGGTCAGTTCCGGGTGGTCAAGGAGCCCCTTGGCTTCGTGAAGGTGCTGCAGTGGGTCTTTGCCA
TCTTCGCCTTTGCTACGTGTGGCAGCTACACCGGGGAGCTTCGGCTGAGCGTGGAGTGTGCCAACAAGAC
GGAGAGTGCCCTCAACATCGAAGTTGAATTCGAGTACCCCTTCAGGCTGCACCAAGTGTACTTTGATGCA
CCCTCCTGCGTCAAAGGGGGCACTACCAAGATCTTCCTGGTTGGGGACTACTCCTCGTCGGCTGAATTCT
TTGTCACCGTGGCTGTGTTTGCCTTCCTCTACTCCATGGGGGCCCTGGCCACCTACATCTTCCTGCAGAA
CAAGTACCGAGAGAACAACAAAGGGCCTATGATGGACTTTCTGGCTACAGCCGTGTTCGCTTTCATGTGG
CTAGTTAGTTCATCAGCCTGGGCCAAAGGCCTGTCCGATGTGAAGATGGCCACGGACCCAGAGAACATTA
TCAAGGAGATGCCCATGTGCCGCCAGACAGGGAACACCGGTGGAAGTAAAGGAGAAGAACTTTTCACTGG
AGTTGTCCCAATTCTTGTTGAATTAGATGGTGATGTTAATGGGCACAAATTTTCTGTCAGTGGAGAGGGT
GAAGGTGATGCAACATACGGAAAACTTACCCTTAAATTTATTTGCACTACTGGAAAACTACCTGTTCCTT
GGCCAACACTTGTCACTACTTTAACTTATGGTGTTCAATGCTTTTCAAGATACCCAGATCATATGAAACG
GCATGACTTTTTCAAGAGTGCCATGCCCGAAGGTTATGTACAGGAAAGAACTATATTTTTCAAAGATGAC
GGGAACTACAAGACACGTGCTGAAGTCAAGTT
