>Addgene plasmid #24478 | CMV::SypHy A4 | addgene partial sequence | sequence record 99907 | SV40pA-R 5'-GAAATTTGTGATGCTATTGC-3'
AGTTAACAACAACAATTGCATTCATTTTATGTTTCAGGTTCAGGGGGAGGTGTGGGAGGTTTTTTAAAGC
AAGTAAAACCTCTACAAATGTGGTATGGCTGATTATGATCAGTTATCTAGATTAATCTGCAGATTACATC
TGATTGGAGAAGGAGGTGGGCGCACCCTGTTGGCCATAGCCTTGCTGCCCATAGTCGCCCTGAGGCCCGT
AGCCACCGCCACCGCTGGCTGGCTGCCCGTAATCGGGTTGATAACCACCCTGAGGCCCGTAGGAGTCCTG
GGGCCCATAGCCTCCGGGGCCCTGCCCGTAGCCCGCATCGCCGTAGGCATCGCCAGGTGCTGGTTGCTTT
TCCGGGGCGCCTGGAGGTGCGCGCATGAATGGGGCTGCCCAGCCTGTCTCCTTGAACACGAACCATAAGT
TGCCAACCCAGAGCACCAGGTTCAGGAAGCCAAACACCACTGTGGTGTTGAGTCCTGAAGTCACAGGGTC
CCTCAGTTCCTTGCATGTGTTCCCTGTCTGGCGACCGGTTTTGTATAGTTCATCCATGCCATGTGTAATC
CCAGCAGCTGTTACAAACTCAAGAAGGACCATGTGGTCTCTCTTTTCGTTGGGATCTTTCGAAAGAGTAG
AAGTTGTAAACAGGTAATGGTTGTCTGGTAAAAGGACGGGCCCATCGCCAATTGGAGTATTTTGTTGATA
ATGGTCTGCTAGTTGAACGCCTCCATCTTCAATGTTGTGTCTAATTTTGAAGTTAGCTTTGATTCCATTC
TTTTGTTTGTCTGCCATGATGTACACCTGGTGATCGTTATAGTTGTATTCCAATTTGTGTCCAAGAATGT
TTCCATCTTCTTTAAAATCAATACCTTTTAACTCGATTCTATTAACAAGGGTATCACCTTCAAACTTGAC
TTCAGCACGTGTCTTGTAGTTCCCGTCATCTTTGAAAAATATAGTTCTTTCCTGTACATAACCTTCGGGC
ATGGCACTCT
