LOCUS       Exported 5614 bp ds-DNA circular SYN 12-MAY-2021
DEFINITION  synthetic circular DNA
ACCESSION   .
VERSION     .
KEYWORDS    CMV::SypHy A4
SOURCE      synthetic DNA construct
  ORGANISM  synthetic DNA construct
REFERENCE   1 (bases 1 to 5614)
  AUTHORS   Granseth B, Odermatt B, Royle SJ, Lagnado L
  TITLE     Clathrin-mediated endocytosis is the dominant mechanism of vesicle
            retrieval at hippocampal synapses.
  JOURNAL   Neuron. 2006 Sep 21. 51(6):773-86.
  PUBMED    16982422
REFERENCE   2 (bases 1 to 5614)
  AUTHORS   .
  TITLE     Direct Submission
  JOURNAL   Exported May 12, 2021 from SnapGene Server 1.1.58
            http://www.snapgene.com
FEATURES             Location/Qualifiers
     source          1..5614
                     /organism="synthetic DNA construct"
                     /mol_type="other DNA"
     enhancer        61..364
                     /label=CMV enhancer
                     /note="human cytomegalovirus immediate early enhancer"
     promoter        365..568
                     /label=CMV promoter
                     /note="human cytomegalovirus (CMV) immediate early
                     promoter"
     primer_bind     519..539
                     /label=CMV-F
                     /note="Human CMV immediate early promoter, forward primer"
     regulatory      602..611
                     /regulatory_class="other"
                     /note="vertebrate consensus sequence for strong initiation
                     of translation (Kozak, 1987)"
     CDS             1166..1876
                     /codon_start=1
                     /product="pH-sensitive mutant of green fluorescent protein
                     (Ng et al., 2002)"
                     /label=superecliptic pHluorin
                     /note="excited strongly by blue light at neutral pH but
                     minimally fluorescent at acidic pH"
                     /translation="SKGEELFTGVVPILVELDGDVNGHKFSVSGEGEGDATYGKLTLKF
                     ICTTGKLPVPWPTLVTTLTYGVQCFSRYPDHMKRHDFFKSAMPEGYVQERTIFFKDDGN
                     YKTRAEVKFEGDTLVNRIELKGIDFKEDGNILGHKLEYNYNDHQVYIMADKQKNGIKAN
                     FKIRHNIEDGGVQLADHYQQNTPIGDGPVLLPDNHYLFTTSTLSKDPNEKRDHMVLLEF
                     VTAAGITHGMDELYK"
     primer_bind     complement(1193..1221)
                     /label=GFP-R
                     /note="GFP, reverse primer. Does NOT anneal to EGFP"
     primer_bind     1816..1836
                     /label=GFP-F
                     /note="GFP, forward primer. Does NOT anneal to EGFP"
     polyA_signal    2402..2523
                     /label=SV40 poly(A) signal
                     /note="SV40 polyadenylation signal"
     primer_bind     complement(2439..2458)
                     /label=SV40pA-R
                     /note="SV40 polyA, reverse primer"
     primer_bind     2493..2512
                     /label=EBV-rev
                     /note="SV40 polyA terminator, reverse primer"
     rep_origin      complement(2530..2985)
                     /direction=LEFT
                     /label=f1 ori
                     /note="f1 bacteriophage origin of replication; arrow
                     indicates direction of (+) strand synthesis"
     primer_bind     complement(2667..2688)
                     /label=F1ori-F
                     /note="F1 origin, forward primer"
     primer_bind     2879..2898
                     /label=F1ori-R
                     /note="F1 origin, reverse primer"
     promoter        3012..3116
                     /gene="bla"
                     /label=AmpR promoter
     promoter        3118..3475
                     /label=SV40 promoter
                     /note="SV40 enhancer and early promoter"
     primer_bind     complement(3141..3161)
                     /label=pBABE 3'
                     /note="SV40 enhancer, reverse primer for pBABE vectors"
     rep_origin      3326..3461
                     /label=SV40 ori
                     /note="SV40 origin of replication"
     primer_bind     3388..3407
                     /label=SV40pro-F
                     /note="SV40 promoter/origin, forward primer"
     CDS             3510..4304
                     /codon_start=1
                     /gene="aph(3')-II (or nptII)"
                     /product="aminoglycoside phosphotransferase from Tn5"
                     /label=NeoR/KanR
                     /note="confers resistance to neomycin, kanamycin, and G418
                     (Geneticin(R))"
                     /translation="MIEQDGLHAGSPAAWVERLFGYDWAQQTIGCSDAAVFRLSAQGRP
                     VLFVKTDLSGALNELQDEAARLSWLATTGVPCAAVLDVVTEAGRDWLLLGEVPGQDLLS
                     SHLAPAEKVSIMADAMRRLHTLDPATCPFDHQAKHRIERARTRMEAGLVDQDDLDEEHQ
                     GLAPAELFARLKASMPDGEDLVVTHGDACLPNIMVENGRFSGFIDCGRLGVADRYQDIA
                     LATRDIAEELGGEWADRFLVLYGIAAPDSQRIAFYRLLDEFF"
     primer_bind     complement(3564..3583)
                     /label=Neo-R
                     /note="Neomycin resistance gene, reverse primer"
     primer_bind     4174..4193
                     /label=Neo-F
                     /note="Neomycin resistance gene, forward primer"
     primer_bind     complement(4492..4511)
                     /label=TK-pA-R
                     /note="Thymidine kinase polyA, reverse primer"
     polyA_signal    4536..4583
                     /label=HSV TK poly(A) signal
                     /note="herpes simplex virus thymidine kinase
                     polyadenylation signal (Cole and Stacy, 1985)"
     rep_origin      4912..5500
                     /direction=RIGHT
                     /label=ori
                     /note="high-copy-number ColE1/pMB1/pBR322/pUC origin of
                     replication"
     primer_bind     5401..5420
                     /label=pBR322ori-F
                     /note="pBR322 origin, forward primer"
ORIGIN
        1 tagttattaa tagtaatcaa ttacggggtc attagttcat agcccatata tggagttccg
       61 cgttacataa cttacggtaa atggcccgcc tggctgaccg cccaacgacc cccgcccatt
      121 gacgtcaata atgacgtatg ttcccatagt aacgccaata gggactttcc attgacgtca
      181 atgggtggag tatttacggt aaactgccca cttggcagta catcaagtgt atcatatgcc
      241 aagtacgccc cctattgacg tcaatgacgg taaatggccc gcctggcatt atgcccagta
      301 catgacctta tgggactttc ctacttggca gtacatctac gtattagtca tcgctattac
      361 catggtgatg cggttttggc agtacatcaa tgggcgtgga tagcggtttg actcacgggg
      421 atttccaagt ctccacccca ttgacgtcaa tgggagtttg ttttggcacc aaaatcaacg
      481 ggactttcca aaatgtcgta acaactccgc cccattgacg caaatgggcg gtaggcgtgt
      541 acggtgggag gtctatataa gcagagctgg tttagtgaac cgtcagatcc gctagcctcg
      601 agccaccatg gacgtggtga atcagctggt ggctgggggt cagttccggg tggtcaagga
      661 gccccttggc ttcgtgaagg tgctgcagtg ggtctttgcc atcttcgcct ttgctacgtg
      721 tggcagctac accggggagc ttcggctgag cgtggagtgt gccaacaaga cggagagtgc
      781 cctcaacatc gaagttgaat tcgagtaccc cttcaggctg caccaagtgt actttgatgc
      841 accctcctgc gtcaaagggg gcactaccaa gatcttcctg gttggggact actcctcgtc
      901 ggctgaattc tttgtcaccg tggctgtgtt tgccttcctc tactccatgg gggccctggc
      961 cacctacatc ttcctgcaga acaagtaccg agagaacaac aaagggccta tgatggactt
     1021 tctggctaca gccgtgttcg ctttcatgtg gctagttagt tcatcagcct gggccaaagg
     1081 cctgtccgat gtgaagatgg ccacggaccc agagaacatt atcaaggaga tgcccatgtg
     1141 ccgccagaca gggaacaccg gtggaagtaa aggagaagaa cttttcactg gagttgtccc
     1201 aattcttgtt gaattagatg gtgatgttaa tgggcacaaa ttttctgtca gtggagaggg
     1261 tgaaggtgat gcaacatacg gaaaacttac ccttaaattt atttgcacta ctggaaaact
     1321 acctgttcct tggccaacac ttgtcactac tttaacttat ggtgttcaat gcttttcaag
     1381 atacccagat catatgaaac ggcatgactt tttcaagagt gccatgcccg aaggttatgt
     1441 acaggaaaga actatatttt tcaaagatga cgggaactac aagacacgtg ctgaagtcaa
     1501 gtttgaaggt gatacccttg ttaatagaat cgagttaaaa ggtattgatt ttaaagaaga
     1561 tggaaacatt cttggacaca aattggaata caactataac gatcaccagg tgtacatcat
     1621 ggcagacaaa caaaagaatg gaatcaaagc taacttcaaa attagacaca acattgaaga
     1681 tggaggcgtt caactagcag accattatca acaaaatact ccaattggcg atgggcccgt
     1741 ccttttacca gacaaccatt acctgtttac aacttctact ctttcgaaag atcccaacga
     1801 aaagagagac cacatggtcc ttcttgagtt tgtaacagct gctgggatta cacatggcat
     1861 ggatgaacta tacaaaaccg gtcgccagac agggaacaca tgcaaggaac tgagggaccc
     1921 tgtgacttca ggactcaaca ccacagtggt gtttggcttc ctgaacctgg tgctctgggt
     1981 tggcaactta tggttcgtgt tcaaggagac aggctgggca gccccattca tgcgcgcacc
     2041 tccaggcgcc ccggaaaagc aaccagcacc tggcgatgcc tacggcgatg cgggctacgg
     2101 gcagggcccc ggaggctatg ggccccagga ctcctacggg cctcagggtg gttatcaacc
     2161 cgattacggg cagccagcca gcggtggcgg tggctacggg cctcagggcg actatgggca
     2221 gcaaggctat ggccaacagg gtgcgcccac ctccttctcc aatcagatgt aatctgcaga
     2281 ttaatctaga taactgatca taatcagcca taccacattt gtagaggttt tacttgcttt
     2341 aaaaaacctc ccacacctcc ccctgaacct gaaacataaa atgaatgcaa ttgttgttgt
     2401 taacttgttt attgcagctt ataatggtta caaataaagc aatagcatca caaatttcac
     2461 aaataaagca tttttttcac tgcattctag ttgtggtttg tccaaactca tcaatgtatc
     2521 ttaacgcgta aattgtaagc gttaatattt tgttaaaatt cgcgttaaat ttttgttaaa
     2581 tcagctcatt ttttaaccaa taggccgaaa tcggcaaaat cccttataaa tcaaaagaat
     2641 agaccgagat agggttgagt gttgttccag tttggaacaa gagtccacta ttaaagaacg
     2701 tggactccaa cgtcaaaggn nnnnnnnnnn nnnnnnnnnn nnnnnnnnnn nnnnnnnnnn
     2761 nnnnnnnntn nnnnnnnnnn nnnnnnnnnn nnnnnnnnnn nnnnnnnnnn nnnnnnnnnn
     2821 nnnnnnnnnn nnnnnnnnnn nnnnnnnnnn nnnnnnnnnn gnnnnnnnnn nnnnnnnnnn
     2881 nnnnnnnnnn nnnnnnnnnn nnnnnnnnnn nnnnnnnnnn nnnnnnnnnn nnnnnnnnnn
     2941 nnnnnnnnnn nnnnnnnnnn nnnnnnnnnn nnnnnnnnnn nnnnncaggt ggcacttttc
     3001 ggggaaatgt gcgcggaacc cctatttgtt tatttttcta aatacattca aatatgtatc
     3061 cgctcatgag acaataaccc tgataaatgc ttcaataata ttgaaaaagg aagagtcctg
     3121 aggcggaaag aaccagctgt ggaatgtgtg tcagttaggg tgtggaaagt ccccaggctc
     3181 cccagcaggc agaagtatgc aaagcatgca tctcaattag tcagcaacca ggtgtggaaa
     3241 gtccccaggc tccccagcag gcagaagtat gcaaagcatg catctcaatt agtcagcaac
     3301 catagtcccg cccctaactc cgcccatccc gcccctaact ccgcccagtt ccgcccattc
     3361 tccgccccat ggctgactaa ttttttttat ttatgcagag gccgaggccg cctcggcctc
     3421 tgagctattc cagaagtagt gaggaggctt ttttggaggc ctaggctttt gcaaagatcg
     3481 atcaagagac aggatgagga tcgtttcgca tgattgaaca agatggattg cacgcaggtt
     3541 ctccggccgc ttgggtggag aggctattcg gctatgactg ggcacaacag acaatcggct
     3601 gctctgatgc cgccgtgttc cggctgtcag cgcaggggcg cccggttctt tttgtcaaga
     3661 ccgacctgtc cggtgccctg aatgaactgc aagacgaggc agcgcggcta tcgtggctgg
     3721 ccacgacggg cgttccttgc gcagctgtgc tcgacgttgt cactgaagcg ggaagggact
     3781 ggctgctatt gggcgaagtg ccggggcagg atctcctgtc atctcacctt gctcctgccg
     3841 agaaagtatc catcatggct gatgcaatgc ggcggctgca tacgcttgat ccggctacct
     3901 gcccattcga ccaccaagcg aaacatcgca tcgagcgagc acgtactcgg atggaagccg
     3961 gtcttgtcga tcaggatgat ctggacgaag agcatcaggg gctcgcgcca gccgaactgt
     4021 tcgccaggct caaggcgagc atgcccgacg gcgaggatct cgtcgtgacc catggcgatg
     4081 cctgcttgcc gaatatcatg gtggaaaatg gccgcttttc tggattcatc gactgtggcc
     4141 ggctgggtgt ggcggaccgc tatcaggaca tagcgttggc tacccgtgat attgctgaag
     4201 agcttggcgg cgaatgggct gaccgcttcc tcgtgcttta cggtatcgcc gctcccgatt
     4261 cgcagcgcat cgccttctat cgccttcttg acgagttctt ctgagcggga ctctggggtt
     4321 cgaaatgacc gaccaagcga cgcccaacct gccatcacga gatttcgatt ccaccgccgc
     4381 cttctatgaa aggttgggct tcggaatcgt tttccgggac gccggctgga tgatcctcca
     4441 gcgcggggat ctcatgctgg agttcttcgc ccaccctagg gggaggctaa ctgaaacacg
     4501 gaaggagaca ataccggaag gaacccgcgc tatgacggca ataaaaagac agaataaaac
     4561 gcacggtgtt gggtcgtttg ttcataaacg cggggttcgg tcccagggct ggcactctgt
     4621 cgatacccca ccgagacccc attggggcca atacgcccgc gtttcttcct tttccccacc
     4681 ccacccccca agttcgggtg aaggcccagg gctcgcagcc aacgtcgggg cggcaggccc
     4741 tgccatagcc tcaggttact catatatact ttagattgat ttaaaacttc atttttaatt
     4801 taaaaggatc taggtgaaga tcctttttga taatctcatg accaaaatcc cttaacgtga
     4861 gttttcgttc cactgagcgt cagaccccgt agaaaagatc aaaggatctt cttgagatcc
     4921 tttttttctg cgcgtaatct gctgcttgca aacaaaaaaa ccaccgctac cagcggtggt
     4981 ttgtttgccg gatcaagagc taccaactct ttttccgaag gtaactggct tcagcagagc
     5041 gcagatacca aatactgtcc ttctagtgta gccgtagtta ggccaccact tcaagaactc
     5101 tgtagcaccg cctacatacc tcgctctgct aatcctgtta ccagtggctg ctgccagtgg
     5161 cgataagtcg tgtcttaccg ggttggactc aagacgatag ttaccggata aggcgcagcg
     5221 gtcgggctga acggggggtt cgtgcacaca gcccagcttg gagcgaacga cctacaccga
     5281 actgagatac ctacagcgtg agctatgaga aagcgccacg cttcccgaag ggagaaaggc
     5341 ggacaggtat ccggtaagcg gcagggtcgg aacaggagag cgcacgaggg agcttccagg
     5401 gggaaacgcc tggtatcttt atagtcctgt cgggtttcgc cacctctgac ttgagcgtcg
     5461 atttttgtga tgctcgtcag gggggcggag cctatggaaa aacgccagca acgcggcctt
     5521 tttacggttc ctggcctttt gctggccttt tgctcacatg ttctttcctg cgttatcccc
     5581 tgattctgtg gataaccgta ttaccgccat gcat
//
